Addgene plasmid #87538: pTALE-STAR-KRAB-T
Purpose: (Empty Backbone) Destination vector for TALE-KRAB construction
Depositing lab: Steve Pollard. Depositing organization: University of Edinburgh. Publication: STAR: a simple TAL effector assembly reaction using isothermal assembly. Gogolok S, Garcia-Diaz C, Pollard SM. Sci Rep. 2016 Sep 12;6:33209. doi: 10.1038/srep33209. PubMed 27615025.
Backbone
  Vector backbone: pCAG-GFP-IRES-puro
  Vector type: TALEN, Synthetic Biology ; TALE-TF (repressor)
Growth in bacteria
  Bacterial resistance: Ampicillin, 100 μg/mL
  Growth temperature: 37°C
  Growth strain: DH5alpha
  Copy number: High Copy
Gene/Insert
  Gene/Insert name: None
Terms and licenses: Academic/Nonprofit Terms; Industry Terms: Not Available to Industry
How to cite: pTALE-STAR-KRAB-T was a gift from Steve Pollard (Addgene plasmid # 87538 ; http://n2t.net/addgene:87538 ; RRID:Addgene_87538)
