[The description below was written by a language model from this plasmid's Addgene catalogue record and the feature table of its GenBank file.]
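Description:
pTALE-STAR-KRAB-T is an empty destination vector for building TALE-KRAB fusion proteins, that is, designer transcriptional repressors in which a custom TAL effector DNA-binding array is joined to a KRAB domain. KRAB is a repression domain from zinc-finger proteins that recruits co-repressor complexes and silences nearby chromatin, so a TALE-KRAB fusion directs repression to the genomic sequence recognised by the TALE repeats. The plasmid is catalogued as a synthetic biology TALE transcription factor (repressor) vector. It belongs to the STAR system, a TAL effector assembly reaction based on isothermal assembly, in which the user-defined repeat array is assembled into a receiving vector such as this one. No insert is recorded, consistent with its role as a backbone awaiting the repeat array. The "-T" suffix is not explained in the record.

The backbone is listed as pCAG-GFP-IRES-puro. That name suggests a mammalian expression plasmid with a CAG promoter and an IRES-linked puromycin resistance cassette, but the record does not state which of these elements are retained in the final construct, so the promoter and any mammalian selection marker remain unconfirmed. In bacteria the plasmid is maintained at high copy number under ampicillin selection. The origin of replication is not named.

The available sequence record covers only a 60 bp fragment of the plasmid and carries no annotation beyond a source entry. It therefore gives no information on the arrangement of the TALE N- and C-terminal regions, the KRAB domain, the cloning site or other regulatory elements.
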