LOCUS       Exported 60 bp ds-DNA linear SYN 04-JUL-2021
DEFINITION  Destination vector for TALE-KRAB construction.
ACCESSION   .
VERSION     .
KEYWORDS    pTALE-STAR-KRAB-T
SOURCE      synthetic DNA construct
  ORGANISM  synthetic DNA construct
REFERENCE   1 (bases 1 to 60)
  AUTHORS   Gogolok S, Garcia-Diaz C, Pollard SM
  TITLE     STAR: a simple TAL effector assembly reaction using isothermal
            assembly.
  JOURNAL   Sci Rep. 2016 Sep 12;6:33209. doi: 10.1038/srep33209.
  PUBMED    27615025
REFERENCE   2 (bases 1 to 60)
  AUTHORS   .
  TITLE     Direct Submission
  JOURNAL   Exported Jul 4, 2021 from SnapGene Server 1.1.58
            http://www.snapgene.com
FEATURES             Location/Qualifiers
     source          1..60
                     /organism="synthetic DNA construct"
                     /mol_type="other DNA"
ORIGIN
        1 cttacgccac aacaggtggt ggcgattgca tctaatggag gcggacgccc tgccttggag
//
