>Addgene plasmid #87538 | pTALE-STAR-KRAB-T | depositor partial sequence | sequence record 170742 | Functional TALE-KRAB domains incl. DBD insertion site
ATGGACTACAAAGACCATGACGGTGATTATAAAGATCATGACATCGATTACAAGGATGACGATGACAAGA
TGGCCCCCAAGAAGAAGAGGAAGGTGGGCATTCACCGCGGGGTACCTATGGTGGACTTGAGGACACTCGG
TTATTCGCAACAGCAACAGGAGAAAATCAAGCCTAAGGTCAGGAGCACCGTCGCGCAACACCACGAGGCG
CTTGTGGGGCATGGCTTCACTCATGCGCATATTGTCGCGCTTTCACAGCACCCTGCGGCGCTTGGGACGG
TGGCTGTCAAATACCAAGATATGATTGCGGCCCTGCCCGAAGCCACGCACGAGGCAATTGTAGGGGTCGG
TAAACAGTGGTCGGGAGCGCGAGCACTTGAGGCGCTGCTGACTGTGGCGGGTGAGCTTAGGGGGCCTCCG
CTCCAGCTCGACACCGGGCAGCTGCTGAAGATCGCGAAGAGAGGGGGAGTAACAGCGGTAGAGGCAGTGC
ACGCCTGGCGCAATGCGCTCACCGGGGCCCCCTTGAACCTGCAGGATACGTTTATCAGTGATAAAGTGTC
AAGCATGACAAAGTTGCAGCCGAATACAGTGGTATCCTGCAGGTGCTCTGTCAGGACCACGGGCTTACGC
CACAACAGGTGGTGGCGATTGCATCTAATGGAGGCGGACGCCCTGCCTTGGAGTCCATCGTAGCCCAATT
GTCCAGGCCCGATCCCGCGTTGGCTGCGTTAACGAATGACCATCTGGTGGCGTTGGCATGTCTTGGTGGA
CGACCCGCGCTCGATGCAGTCAAAAAGGGTCTGCCTCATGCTCCCGCATTGATCAAAAGAACCAACCGGC
GGATTCCCGAGAGAACTTCCCATCGAGTCGCGGCTAGCCCCAAGAAGAAGAGAAAGGTGGAGGCCAGCGG
TTCCGGACAGTGGATGGACGCGAAATCACTTACGGCATGGTCGAGAACACTGGTTACGTTCAAGGACGTG
TTTGTGGACTTTACACGTGAGGAGTGGAAATTGCTGGATACTGCGCAACAAATTGTGTATCGAAATGTCA
TGCTTGAGAATTACAAGAACCTCGTCAGTCTCGGATACCAGTTGACGAAACCGGATGTGATCCTTAGGCT
CGAAAAGGGGGAAGAACCTTGGCTGGTATAA
