>Addgene plasmid #87538 | pTALE-STAR-KRAB-T | addgene partial sequence | sequence record 174798 | Addgene Partial NGS Result
CCTCGGGCCGGGGAGGGCTCGGGGGAGGGGCGCGGCGGCCCCCGGAGCGCCGGCGGCTGTCGAGGCGCGG
CGAGCCGCAGCCATTGCCTTTTATGGTAATCGTGCGAGAGGGCGCAGGGACTTCCTTTGTCCCAAATCTG
TGCGGAGCCGAAATCTGGGAGGCGCCGCCGCACCCCCTCTAGCGGGCGCGGGGCGAAGCGGTGCGGCGCC
GGCAGGAAGGAAATGGGCGGGGAGGGCCTTCGTGCGTCGCCGCGCCGCCGTCCCCTTCTCCCTCTCCAGC
CTCGGGGCTGTCCGCGGGGGGACGGCTGCCTTCGGGGGGGACGGGGCAGGGCGGGGTTCGGCTTCTGGCG
TGTGACCGGCGGCTCTAGAGCCTCTGCTAACCATGTTCATGCCTTCTTCTTTTTCCTACAGCTCCTGGGC
AACGTGCTGGTTATTGTGCTGTCTCATCATTTTGGCAAAGAATTCCTCGAGGCCGCCACCATGGACTACA
AAGACCATGACGGTGATTATAAAGATCATGACATCGATTACAAGGATGACGATGACAAGATGGCCCCCAA
GAAGAAGAGGAAGGTGGGCATTCACCGCGGGGTACCTATGGTGGACTTGAGGACACTCGGTTATTCGCAA
CAGCAACAGGAGAAAATCAAGCCTAAGGTCAGGAGCACCGTCGCGCAACACCACGAGGCGCTTGTGGGGC
ATGGCTTCACTCATGCGCATATTGTCGCGCTTTCACAGCACCCTGCGGCGCTTGGGACGGTGGCTGTCAA
ATACCAAGATATGATTGCGGCCCTGCCCGAAGCCACGCACGAGGCAATTGTAGGGGTCGGTAAACAGTGG
TCGGGAGCGCGAGCACTTGAGGCGCTGCTGACTGTGGCGGGTGAGCTTAGGGGGCCTCCGCTCCAGCTCG
ACACCGGGCAGCTGCTGAAGATCGCGAAGAGAGGGGGAGTAACAGCGGTAGAGGCAGTGCACGCCTGGCG
CAATGCGCTCACCGGGGCCCCCTTGAACCTGCAGGATACGTTTATCAGTGATAAAGTGTCAAGCATGACA
AAGTTGCAGCCGAATACAGTGGTATCCTGCAGGTGCTCTGTCAGGACCACGGGCTTACGCCACAACAGGT
GGTGGCGATTGCATCTAATGGAGGCGGACGCCCTGCCTTGGAGTCCATCGTAGCCCAATTGTCCAGGCCC
GATCCCGCGTTGGCTGCGTTAACGAATGACCATCTGGTGGCGTTGGCATGTCTTGGTGGACGACCCGCGC
TCGATGCAGTCAAAAAGGGTCTGCCTCATGCTCCCGCATTGATCAAAAGAACCAACCGGCGGATTCCCGA
GAGAACTTCCCATCGAGTCGCGGCTAGCCCCAAGAAGAAGAGAAAGGTGGAGGCCAGCGGTTCCGGACAG
TGGATGGACGCGAAATCACTTACGGCATGGTCGAGAACACTGGTTACGTTCAAGGACGTGTTTGTGGACT
TTACACGTGAGGAGTGGAAATTGCTGGATACTGCGCAACAAATTGTGTATCGAAATGTCATGCTTGAGAA
TTACAAGAACCTCGTCAGTCTCGGATACCAGTTGACGAAACCGGATGTGATCCTTAGGCTCGAAAAGGGG
GAAGAACCTTGGCTGGTATAAAGCTGAGCTCGCTGATCAGCCTCGACTGTGCCTTCTAGTTGCCAGCCAT
CTGTTGTTTGCCCCTCCCCCGTGCCTTCCTTGACCCTGGAAGGTGCCACTCCCACTGTCCTTTCCTAATA
AAATGAGGAAATTGCATCGCATTGTCTGAGTAGGTGTCATTCTATTCTGGGGGGTGGGGTGGGGCAGGAC
AGCAAGGGGGAGGATTGGGAAGACAATAGCAGGCATGCTGGGGATGCGGTGGGCTCTATGGCTTCTGAGG
CGGAAAGAACCTGCAGCCCAAGCTTGGCGTAATCATGGTCATAGCTGTTTCCTGTGTGAAATTGTTATCC
GCTCACAATTCCACACAACATACGAGCCGGAAGCATAAAGTGTAAAGCCTGGGGTGCCTAATGAGTGAGC
TAACTCACATTAATTGCGTTGCGCTCACTGCCCGCTTTCCAGTCGGGAAACCTGTCGTGCCAGCGGATCC
GCATCTCAATTAGTCAGCAACCATAGTCCCGCCCCTAACTCCGCCCATCCCGCCCCTAACTCCGCCCAGT
TCCGCCCATTCTCCGCCCCATGGCTGACTAATTTTTTTTATTTATGCAGAGGCCGAGGCCGCCTCGGCCT
CTGAGCTATTCCAGAAGTAGTGAGGAGGCTTTTTTGGAGGCCTAGGCTTTTGCAAAAAGCTAACTTGTTT
ATTGCAGCTTATAATGGTTACAAATAAAGCAATAGCATCACAAATTTCACAAATAAAGCATTTTTTTCAC
TGCATTCTAGTTGTGGTTTGTCCAAACTCATCAATGTATCTTATCATGTCTGGATCCGCTGCATTAATGA
ATCGGCCAACGCGCGGGGAGAGGCGGTTTGCGTATTGGGCGCTCTTCCGCTTCCTCGCTCACTGACTCGC
TGCGCTCGGTCGTTCGGCTGCGGCGAGCGGTATCAGCTCACTCAAAGGCGGTAATACGGTTATCCACAGA
ATCAGGGGATAACGCAGGAAAGAACATGTGAGCAAAAGGCCAGCAAAAGGCCAGGAACCGTAAAAAGGCC
GCGTTGCTGGCGTTTTTCCATAGGCTCCGCCCCCCTGACGAGCATCACAAAAATCGACGCTCAAGTCAGA
GGTGGCGAAACCCGACAGGACTATAAAGATACCAGGCGTTTCCCCCTGGAAGCTCCCTCGTGCGCTCTCC
TGTTCCGACCCTGCCGCTTACCGCATACCTGTCCGCCTTTCTCCCTTCGGGAAGCGTGGCGCTTTCTCAT
AGCTCACGCTGTAGGTATCTCAGTTCGGTGTAGGTCGTTCGCTCCAAGCTGGGCTGTGTGCACGAACCCC
CCGTTCAGCCCGACCGCTGCGCCTTATCCGGTAACTATCGTCTTGAGTCCAACCCGGTAAGACACGACTT
ATCGCCACTGGCAGCAGCCACTGGTAACAGGATTAGCAGAGCGAGGTATGTAGGCGGTGCTACAGAGTTC
TTGAAGTGGTGGCCTAACTACGGCTACACTAGAAGAACAGTATTTGGTATCTGCGCTCTGCTGAAGCCAG
TTACCTTCGGAAAAAGAGTTGGTAGCTCTTGATCCGGCAAACAAACCACCGCTGGTAGCGGTGGTTTTTT
TGTTTGCAAGCAGCAGATTACGCGCAGAAAAAAAGGATCTCAAGAAGATCCTTTGATCTTTTCTACGGGG
TCTGACGCTCAGTGGAACGAAAACTCACGTTAAGGGATTTTGGTCATGAGATTATCAAAAAGGATCTTCA
CCTAGATCCTTTTAAATTAAAAATGAAGTTTTAAATCAATCTAAAGTATATATGAGTAAACTTGGTCTGA
CAGTTACCAATGCTTAATCAGTGAGGCACCTATCTCAGCGATCTGTCTATTTCGTTCATCCATAGTTGCC
TGACTCCCCGTCGTGTAGATAACTACGATACGGGAGGGCTTACCATCTGGCCCCAGTGCTGCAATGATAC
CGCGAGACCCACGCTCACCGGCTCCAGATTTATCAGCAATAAACCAGCCAGCCGGAAGGGCCGAGCGCAG
AAGTGGTCCTGCAACTTTATCCGCCTCCATCCAGTCTATTAATTGTTGCCGGGAAGCTAGAGTAAGTAGT
TCGCCAGTTAATAGTTTGCGCAACGTTGTTGCCATTGCTACAGGCATCGTGGTGTCACGCTCGTCGTTTG
GTATGGCTTCATTCAGCTCCGGTTCCCAACGATCAAGGCGAGTTACATGATCCCCCATGTTGTGCAAAAA
AGCGGTTAGCTCCTTCGGTCCTCCGATCGTTGTCAGAAGTAAGTTGGCCGCAGTGTTATCACTCATGGTT
ATGGCAGCACTGCATAATTCTCTTACTGTCATGCCATCCGTAAGATGCTTTTCTGTGACTGGTGAGTACT
CAACCAAGTCATTCTGAGAATAGTGTATGCGGCGACCGAGTTGCTCTTGCCCGGCGTCAATACGGGATAA
TACCGCGCCACATAGCAGAACTTTAAAAGTGCTCATCATTGGAAAACGTTCTTCGGGGCGAAAACTCTCA
AGGATCTTACCGCTGTTGAGATCCAGTTCGATGTAACCCACTCGTGCACCCAACTGATCTTCAGCATCTT
TTACTTTCACCAGCGTTTCTGGGTGAGCAAAAACAGGAAGGCAAAATGCCGCAAAAAAGGGAATAAGGGC
GACACGGAAATGTTGAATACTCATACTCTTCCTTTTTCAATGACCGCTTTGGAAAAACAAAGACTGTATT
TCCTGGAAATTAATGTTTATTCAATAAACTGTGTATTCAGCTATATTCACATAGTGGTGAGGCTGAAATG
AGGCGGGAAGAGGCGGTTGGGGCTTAATTATATCAATTTGGGTGGCCCCACAGCGCCTCCAAGGCGCCAG
TCCTGTTTTGACAAGTTGCCTCTGGAAGCCTCTCTTCTTTTTCTCCAGAGTAAGCGGAGGCCAGGGGCCC
CCGGCCTCTGCTTAATACTAAAAAAAACAGCTGTTGTCATAGTAATGATTGGGTGGAAACATTCCAGGCC
TGGGTGGAGAGGCTTTTTGCTTCCTCTTGCAAAACCACACTGACATTCCAGGCCTGGGTGGAGAGGCTTT
TTGCTTCCTCTTGCAAAACCACACTGCCCTCTGGAGGGCAGTTGCCTAGCAACTAATTAAAAGAGGATGT
CGCACGGCCAGCTGCGGTCAGTTAGTCACTTCCTGCTTAACTGACTTGACATTTTCTATTTTAAGAGTCG
GGAGGAAAATTACTGTGTTGGAGGCCCTCCGCCATCTTCTGAAGCTGAATCGAATTAACTTGTTTATTGC
AGCTTATAATGGTTACAAATAAAGCAATAGCATCACAAATTTCACAAATAAAGCATTTTTTTCACTGCAT
TCTAGTTGTGGTTTGTCCAAACTCATCAATGTATCTTATCATGTCTGGATCTGATATCATCGTC
