LOCUS       Exported 6300 bp ds-DNA circular SYN 13-MAY-2021
DEFINITION  Destination vector for TALE-KRAB construction.
ACCESSION   .
VERSION     .
KEYWORDS    pTALE-STAR-KRAB-T
SOURCE      synthetic DNA construct
  ORGANISM  synthetic DNA construct
REFERENCE   1 (bases 1 to 6300)
  AUTHORS   Gogolok S, Garcia-Diaz C, Pollard SM
  TITLE     STAR: a simple TAL effector assembly reaction using isothermal
            assembly.
  JOURNAL   Sci Rep. 2016 Sep 12;6:33209. doi: 10.1038/srep33209.
  PUBMED    27615025
REFERENCE   2 (bases 1 to 6300)
  AUTHORS   .
  TITLE     Direct Submission
  JOURNAL   Exported May 13, 2021 from SnapGene Server 1.1.58
            http://www.snapgene.com
FEATURES             Location/Qualifiers
     source          1..6300
                     /organism="synthetic DNA construct"
                     /mol_type="other DNA"
     enhancer        1..380
                     /label=CMV enhancer
                     /note="human cytomegalovirus immediate early enhancer"
     promoter        383..658
                     /label=chicken beta-actin promoter
     intron          659..1667
                     /label=chimeric intron
                     /note="chimera between introns from chicken beta-actin and
                     rabbit beta-globin"
     primer_bind     1591..1613
                     /label=pCAGGS-5
                     /note="Chimeric intron in CAG promoter, forward primer"
     regulatory      1731..1740
                     /regulatory_class="other"
                     /note="vertebrate consensus sequence for strong initiation
                     of translation (Kozak, 1987)"
     CDS             1740..1805
                     /codon_start=1
                     /product="three tandem FLAG(R) epitope tags, followed by an
                     enterokinase cleavage site"
                     /label=3xFLAG
                     /translation="DYKDHDGDYKDHDIDYKDDDDK"
     CDS             1812..1832
                     /codon_start=1
                     /product="nuclear localization signal of SV40 (simian virus
                     40) large T antigen"
                     /label=SV40 NLS
                     /translation="PKKKRKV"
     CDS             2615..2635
                     /codon_start=1
                     /product="nuclear localization signal of SV40 (simian virus
                     40) large T antigen"
                     /label=SV40 NLS
                     /translation="PKKKRKV"
     CDS             2690..2884
                     /codon_start=1
                     /product="Kruppel-associated box (KRAB) transcriptional
                     repression domain from the human zinc finger protein ZNF10
                     (Margolin et al., 1994)"
                     /label=KRAB
                     /translation="RTLVTFKDVFVDFTREEWKLLDTAQQIVYRNVMLENYKNLVSLGY
                     QLTKPDVILRLEKGEEPWLV"
     primer_bind     complement(2907..2924)
                     /label=BGH-rev
                     /note="Bovine growth hormone terminator, reverse primer.
                     Also called BGH reverse"
     polyA_signal    2913..3137
                     /label=bGH poly(A) signal
                     /note="bovine growth hormone polyadenylation signal"
     primer_bind     complement(3184..3200)
                     /label=M13 rev
                     /note="common sequencing primer, one of multiple similar
                     variants"
     primer_bind     complement(3184..3200)
                     /label=M13 Reverse
                     /note="In lacZ gene. Also called M13-rev"
     primer_bind     complement(3197..3219)
                     /label=M13/pUC Reverse
                     /note="In lacZ gene"
     protein_bind    3208..3224
                     /label=lac operator
                     /bound_moiety="lac repressor encoded by lacI"
                     /note="The lac repressor binds to the lac operator to
                     inhibit transcription in E. coli. This inhibition can be
                     relieved by adding lactose or
                     isopropyl-beta-D-thiogalactopyranoside (IPTG)."
     promoter        complement(3232..3262)
                     /label=lac promoter
                     /note="promoter for the E. coli lac operon"
     protein_bind    3277..3298
                     /label=CAP binding site
                     /bound_moiety="E. coli catabolite activator protein"
                     /note="CAP binding activates transcription in the presence
                     of cAMP."
     promoter        3357..3552
                     /label=SV40 promoter
                     /note="SV40 early promoter"
     rep_origin      3403..3538
                     /label=SV40 ori
                     /note="SV40 origin of replication"
     primer_bind     3465..3484
                     /label=SV40pro-F
                     /note="SV40 promoter/origin, forward primer"
     polyA_signal    3558..3692
                     /label=SV40 poly(A) signal
                     /note="SV40 polyadenylation signal"
     primer_bind     complement(3760..3777)
                     /label=L4440
                     /note="L4440 vector, forward primer"
     rep_origin      complement(3931..4519)
                     /direction=LEFT
                     /label=ori
                     /note="high-copy-number ColE1/pMB1/pBR322/pUC origin of
                     replication"
     primer_bind     complement(4011..4030)
                     /label=pBR322ori-F
                     /note="pBR322 origin, forward primer"
     CDS             complement(4690..5550)
                     /codon_start=1
                     /gene="bla"
                     /product="beta-lactamase"
                     /label=AmpR
                     /note="confers resistance to ampicillin, carbenicillin, and
                     related antibiotics"
                     /translation="MSIQHFRVALIPFFAAFCLPVFAHPETLVKVKDAEDQLGARVGYI
                     ELDLNSGKILESFRPEERFPMMSTFKVLLCGAVLSRIDAGQEQLGRRIHYSQNDLVEYS
                     PVTEKHLTDGMTVRELCSAAITMSDNTAANLLLTTIGGPKELTAFLHNMGDHVTRLDRW
                     EPELNEAIPNDERDTTMPVAMATTLRKLLTGELLTLASRQQLIDWMEADKVAGPLLRSA
                     LPAGWFIADKSGAGERGSRGIIAALGPDGKPSRIVVIYTTGSQATMDERNRQIAEIGAS
                     LIKHW"
     primer_bind     5313..5332
                     /label=Amp-R
                     /note="Ampicillin resistance gene, reverse primer"
     polyA_signal    6153..6287
                     /label=SV40 poly(A) signal
                     /note="SV40 polyadenylation signal"
ORIGIN
        1 gacattgatt attgactagt tattaatagt aatcaattac ggggtcatta gttcatagcc
       61 catatatgga gttccgcgtt acataactta cggtaaatgg cccgcctggc tgaccgccca
      121 acgacccccg cccattgacg tcaataatga cgtatgttcc catagtaacg ccaataggga
      181 ctttccattg acgtcaatgg gtggactatt tacggtaaac tgcccacttg gcagtacatc
      241 aagtgtatca tatgccaagt acgcccccta ttgacgtcaa tgacggtaaa tggcccgcct
      301 ggcattatgc ccagtacatg accttatggg actttcctac ttggcagtac atctacgtat
      361 tagtcatcgc tattaccatg ggtcgaggtg agccccacgt tctgcttcac tctccccatc
      421 tcccccccct ccccaccccc aattttgtat ttatttattt tttaattatt ttgtgcagcg
      481 atgggggcgg gggggggggg ggcgcgcgcc aggcggggcg gggcggggcg aggggcgggg
      541 cggggcgagg cggagaggtg cggcggcagc caatcagagc ggcgcgctcc gaaagtttcc
      601 ttttatggcg aggcggcggc ggcggcggcc ctataaaaag cgaagcgcgc ggcgggcggg
      661 agtcgctgcg ttgccttcgc cccgtgcccc gctccgcgcc gcctcgcgcc gcccgccccg
      721 gctctgactg accgcgttac tcccacaggt gagcgggcgg gacggccctt ctcctccggg
      781 ctgtaattag cgcttggttt aatgacggct cgtttctttt ctgtggctgc gtgaaagcct
      841 taaagggctc cgggagggcc ctttgtgcgg gggggagcgg ctcggggggt gcgtgcgtgt
      901 gtgtgtgcgt ggggagcgcc gcgtgcggcc cgcgctgccc ggcggctgtg agcgctgcgg
      961 gcgcggcgcg gggctttgtg cgctccgcgt gtgcgcgagg ggagcgcggc cgggggcggt
     1021 gccccgcggt gcgggggggc tgcgagggga acaaaggctg cgtgcggggt gtgtgcgtgg
     1081 gggggtgagc agggggtgtg ggcgcggcgg tcgggctgta acccccccct gcacccccct
     1141 ccccgagttg ctgagcacgg cccggcttcg ggtgcggggc tccgtgcggg gcgtggcgcg
     1201 gggctcgccg tgccgggcgg ggggtggcgg caggtggggg tgccgggcgg ggcggggccg
     1261 cctcgggccg gggagggctc gggggagggg cgcggcggcc ccggagcgcc ggcggctgtc
     1321 gaggcgcggc gagccgcagc cattgccttt tatggtaatc gtgcgagagg gcgcagggac
     1381 ttcctttgtc ccaaatctgg cggagccgaa atctgggagg cgccgccgca ccccctctag
     1441 cgggcgcggg cgaagcggtg cggcgccggc aggaaggaaa tgggcgggga gggccttcgt
     1501 gcgtcgccgc gccgccgtcc ccttctccat ctccagcctc ggggctgccg cagggggacg
     1561 gctgccttcg ggggggacgg ggcagggcgg ggttcggctt ctggcgtgtg accggcggct
     1621 ctagagcctc tgctaaccat gttcatgcct tcttcttttt cctacagctc ctgggcaacg
     1681 tgctggttgt tgtgctgtct catcattttg gcaaagaatt cctcgaggcc gccaccatgg
     1741 actacaaaga ccatgacggt gattataaag atcatgacat cgattacaag gatgacgatg
     1801 acaagatggc ccccaagaag aagaggaagg tgggcattca ccgcggggta cctatggtgg
     1861 acttgaggac actcggttat tcgcaacagc aacaggagaa aatcaagcct aaggtcagga
     1921 gcaccgtcgc gcaacaccac gaggcgcttg tggggcatgg cttcactcat gcgcatattg
     1981 tcgcgctttc acagcaccct gcggcgcttg ggacggtggc tgtcaaatac caagatatga
     2041 ttgcggccct gcccgaagcc acgcacgagg caattgtagg ggtcggtaaa cagtggtcgg
     2101 gagcgcgagc acttgaggcg ctgctgactg tggcgggtga gcttaggggg cctccgctcc
     2161 agctcgacac cgggcagctg ctgaagatcg cgaagagagg gggagtaaca gcggtagagg
     2221 cagtgcacgc ctggcgcaat gcgctcaccg gggccccctt gaacctgcag gatacgttta
     2281 tcagtgataa agtgtcaagc atgacaaagt tgcagccgaa tacagtggta tcctgcaggt
     2341 gctctgtcag gaccacgggc ttacgccaca acaggtggtg gcgattgcat ctaatggagg
     2401 cggacgccct gccttggagt ccatcgtagc ccaattgtcc aggcccgatc ccgcgttggc
     2461 tgcgttaacg aatgaccatc tggtggcgtt ggcatgtctt ggtggacgac ccgcgctcga
     2521 tgcagtcaaa aagggtctgc ctcatgctcc cgcattgatc aaaagaacca accggcggat
     2581 tcccgagaga acttcccatc gagtcgcggc tagccccaag aagaagagaa aggtggaggc
     2641 cagcggttcc ggacagtgga tggacgcgaa atcacttacg gcatggtcga gaacactggt
     2701 tacgttcaag gacgtgtttg tggactttac acgtgaggag tggaaattgc tggatactgc
     2761 gcaacaaatt gtgtatcgaa atgtcatgct tgagaattac aagaacctcg tcagtctcgg
     2821 ataccagttg acgaaaccgg atgtgatcct taggctcgaa aagggggaag aaccttggct
     2881 ggtataaagc tgagctcgct gatcagcctc gactgtgcct tctagttgcc agccatctgt
     2941 tgtttgcccc tcccccgtgc cttccttgac cctggaaggt gccactccca ctgtcctttc
     3001 ctaataaaat gaggaaattg catcgcattg tctgagtagg tgtcattcta ttctgggggg
     3061 tggggtgggg caggacagca agggggagga ttgggaagac aatagcaggc atgctgggga
     3121 tgcggtgggc tctatggctt ctgaggcgga aagaacctgc agcccaagct tggcgtaatc
     3181 atggtcatag ctgtttcctg tgtgaaattg ttatccgctc acaattccac acaacatacg
     3241 agccggaagc ataaagtgta aagcctgggg tgcctaatga gtgagctaac tcacattaat
     3301 tgcgttgcgc tcactgcccg ctttccagtc gggaaacctg tcgtgccagc ggatccgcat
     3361 ctcaattagt cagcaaccat agtcccgccc ctaactccgc ccatcccgcc cctaactccg
     3421 cccagttccg cccattctcc gccccatggc tgactaattt tttttattta tgcagaggcc
     3481 gaggccgcct cggcctctga gctattccag aagtagtgag gaggcttttt tggaggccta
     3541 ggcttttgca aaaagctaac ttgtttattg cagcttataa tggttacaaa taaagcaata
     3601 gcatcacaaa tttcacaaat aaagcatttt tttcactgca ttctagttgt ggtttgtcca
     3661 aactcatcaa tgtatcttat catgtctgga tccgctgcat taatgaatcg gccaacgcgc
     3721 ggggagaggc ggtttgcgta ttgggcgctc ttccgcttcc tcgctcactg actcgctgcg
     3781 ctcggtcgtt cggctgcggc gagcggtatc agctcactca aaggcggtaa tacggttatc
     3841 cacagaatca ggggataacg caggaaagaa catgtgagca aaaggccagc aaaaggccag
     3901 gaaccgtaaa aaggccgcgt tgctggcgtt tttccatagg ctccgccccc ctgacgagca
     3961 tcacaaaaat cgacgctcaa gtcagaggtg gcgaaacccg acaggactat aaagatacca
     4021 ggcgtttccc cctggaagct ccctcgtgcg ctctcctgtt ccgaccctgc cgcttaccgc
     4081 atacctgtcc gcctttctcc cttcgggaag cgtggcgctt tctcaatgct cacgctgtag
     4141 gtatctcagt tcggtgtagg tcgttcgctc caagctgggc tgtgtgcacg aaccccccgt
     4201 tcagcccgac cgctgcgcct tatccggtaa ctatcgtctt gagtccaacc cggtaagaca
     4261 cgacttatcg ccactggcag cagccactgg taacaggatt agcagagcga ggtatgtagg
     4321 cggtgctaca gagttcttga agtggtggcc taactacggc tacactagaa ggacagtatt
     4381 tggtatctgc gctctgctga agccagttac cttcggaaaa agagttggta gctcttgatc
     4441 cggcaaacaa accaccgctg gtagcggtgg tttttttgtt tgcaagcagc agattacgcg
     4501 cagaaaaaaa ggatctcaag aagatccttt gatcttttct acggggtctg acgctcagtg
     4561 gaacgaaaac tcacgttaag ggattttggt catgagatta tcaaaaagga tcttcaccta
     4621 gatcctttta aattaaaaat gaagttttaa atcaatctaa agtatatatg agtaaacttg
     4681 gtctgacagt taccaatgct taatcagtga ggcacctatc tcagcgatct gtctatttcg
     4741 ttcatccata gttgcctgac tccccgtcgt gtagataact acgatacggg agggcttacc
     4801 atctggcccc agtgctgcaa tgataccgcg agacccacgc tcaccggctc cagatttatc
     4861 agcaataaac cagccagccg gaagggccga gcgcagaagt ggtcctgcaa ctttatccgc
     4921 ctccatccag tctattaatt gttgccggga agctagagta agtagttcgc cagttaatag
     4981 tttgcgcaac gttgttgcca ttgctacagg catcgtggtg tcacgctcgt cgtttggtat
     5041 ggcttcattc agctccggtt cccaacgatc aaggcgagtt acatgatccc ccatgttgtg
     5101 caaaaaagcg gttagctcct tcggtcctcc gatcgttgtc agaagtaagt tggccgcagt
     5161 gttatcactc atggttatgg cagcactgca taattctctt actgtcatgc catccgtaag
     5221 atgcttttct gtgactggtg agtactcaac caagtcattc tgagaatagt gtatgcggcg
     5281 accgagttgc tcttgcccgg cgtcaatacg ggataatacc gcgccacata gcagaacttt
     5341 aaaagtgctc atcattggaa aacgttcttc ggggcgaaaa ctctcaagga tcttaccgct
     5401 gttgagatcc agttcgatgt aacccactcg tgcacccaac tgatcttcag catcttttac
     5461 tttcaccagc gtttctgggt gagcaaaaac aggaaggcaa aatgccgcaa aaaagggaat
     5521 aagggcgaca cggaaatgtt gaatactcat actcttcctt tttcaatgac cgctttggaa
     5581 aaacaaagac tgtatttcct ggaaattaat gtttattcaa taaactgtgt attcagctat
     5641 atcacatagt ggtgaggctg aaatgaggcg ggaagaggcg gttggggctt aattatatca
     5701 atttgggtgg ccccacagcg cctccaaggc gccagtcctg ttttgacaag ttgcctctgg
     5761 aagcctctac aatgcctctc ttctttttct ccagagtaag cggaggccag gggcccccgg
     5821 cctctgctta atactaaaaa aaacagctgt tgtcatagta atgattgggt ggaaacattc
     5881 caggcctggg tggagaggct ttttgcttcc tcttgcaaaa ccacactgac attccaggcc
     5941 tgggtggaga ggctttttgc ttcctcttgc aaaaccacac tgccctctgg agggcagttg
     6001 cctagcaact aactaaaaga ggatgtcgca cggccagctg cggtcagtta gtcacttcct
     6061 gcttaactga cttgacattt tctattttaa gagtcgggag gaaaattact gtgttggagg
     6121 ccctccgcca tcttctgaag ctgaatcgaa ttaacttgtt tattgcagct tataatggtt
     6181 acaaataaag caatagcatc acaaatttca caaataaagc atttttttca ctgcattcta
     6241 gttgtggttt gtccaaactc atcaatgtat cttatcatgt ctggatctga tatcatcgtc
//
